Addgene plasmid #172604: pcDNA3.1-2xFLAG-2xSTREP (empty vector)
Purpose: (Empty Backbone) Empty vector for the cloning of an N-terminal 2xFLAG-2xSTREP-tagged gene of interest, and expression in mammalian cells
Depositing lab: Michele Pagano. Publication: CRL4(AMBRA1) is a master regulator of D-type cyclins. Simoneschi D, Rona G, Zhou N, Jeong YT, Jiang S, Milletti G, Arbini AA, O'Sullivan A, Wang AA, Nithikasem S, Keegan S, Siu Y, Cianfanelli V, Maiani E, Nazio F, Cecconi F, Boccalatte F, Fenyo D, Jones DR, Busino L, Pagano M. Nature. 2021 Apr;592(7856):789-793. doi: 10.1038/s41586-021-03445-y. Epub 2021 Apr 14. PubMed 33854235.
Backbone
  Vector backbone: pcDNA3.1
  Backbone manufacturer: Invitrogen
  Vector type: Mammalian Expression
  Selectable markers: Neomycin (select with G418)
  Tag / fusion protein: 2xFLAG-2xSTREP (N terminal on insert)
Growth in bacteria
  Bacterial resistance: Ampicillin, 100 μg/mL
  Growth temperature: 37°C
  Growth strain: DH5alpha
  Copy number: High Copy
Gene/Insert
  Gene/Insert name: None
  Tag / fusion protein: 2xFLAG-2xSTREP (N terminal on insert)
Terms and licenses: Academic/Nonprofit Terms; Industry Terms: Not Available to Industry
How to cite: pcDNA3.1-2xFLAG-2xSTREP (empty vector) was a gift from Michele Pagano (Addgene plasmid # 172604 ; http://n2t.net/addgene:172604 ; RRID:Addgene_172604)
