[The description below was written by a language model from this plasmid's Addgene catalogue record and pLannotate feature annotations shown in this document.]
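Description:
pcDNA3.1-2xFLAG-2xSTREP is an empty mammalian expression backbone of about 5.6 kb, derived from the Invitrogen pcDNA3.1 vector. It is designed so that a gene of interest can be cloned in frame behind an N-terminal tandem 2xFLAG-2xSTREP tag. It carries no insert. In bacteria it replicates from a high-copy ColE1/pUC-type origin and is selected with ampicillin through the β-lactamase gene and its native promoter. An f1 phage origin is also present, which in principle allows production of single-stranded DNA.

The expression cassette is driven by the human cytomegalovirus immediate-early enhancer and promoter. This is followed by a T7 promoter, which is commonly used for in vitro transcription or as a sequencing primer site. Next comes the tag-coding region, and the cassette ends with the bovine growth hormone polyadenylation signal. The automated annotation marks only partial matches to a FLAG epitope and a Strep-Tag II within this region. That is consistent with the catalogued tandem tag, but it does not resolve each repeat, and the cloning sites downstream of the tag are not annotated. A second cassette, made up of the SV40 enhancer/early promoter, the neomycin phosphotransferase gene and the SV40 poly(A) signal, permits G418 selection of stably transfected mammalian cells. Several short fragment hits (HIV-1 LTR, ble, lacI, the lac promoter/operator elements and bom) appear to be backbone remnants or incidental matches rather than functional parts.

The combined FLAG and Strep tags suit the vector to transient or stable expression of tagged proteins. The tagged protein can then be detected by immunoblotting or purified in one or two affinity steps, for example to isolate protein complexes.
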