Features (pLannotate 1.2.2; 21 found; start..end, strand, type, name):
     28..80      -  misc_feature   bom (fragment): basis of mobility region from pBR322
    235..614     +  enhancer       CMV enhancer: human cytomegalovirus immediate early enhancer
    615..818     +  promoter       CMV promoter: human cytomegalovirus (CMV) immediate early promoter
    814..847     +  LTR            5' LTR (truncated) (fragment): truncated 5' long terminal repeat (LTR) from HIV-1
    863..881     +  promoter       T7 promoter: promoter for bacteriophage T7 RNA polymerase
    926..946     +  CDS            FLAG (fragment): FLAG® epitope tag, followed by an enterokinase cleavage site
   1061..1080    +  CDS            Strep-Tag II (fragment): peptide that binds Strep-Tactin®, an engineered form of streptavidin
   1182..1406    +  polyA_signal   bGH poly(A) signal: bovine growth hormone polyadenylation signal
   1410..1431    +  promoter       SV40 promoter (fragment): SV40 enhancer and early promoter
   1452..1880    +  rep_origin     f1 ori (sequence partly withheld): f1 bacteriophage origin of replication; arrow indicates direction of (+) strand synthesis
   1894..2223    +  promoter       SV40 promoter: SV40 enhancer and early promoter
   2290..3081    +  CDS            neo: KKA2_KLEPN - Also known as kan, nptII. Experimental evidence at protein level: Swiss-Prot protein existence level 1. Resistance to kanamycin, neomycin, paromomycin, ribostamycin, butirosin and gentamicin B. From Klebsiella pneumoniae.
   3105..3263    +  CDS            ble (fragment): BLE_KLEPN - Experimental evidence at protein level: Swiss-Prot protein existence level 1. Binding protein with a strong affinity to the bleomycin family of antibiotics. Binds to CL990; an antimitotic-antibiotic compound. From Klebsiella pneumoniae.
   3258..3379    +  polyA_signal   SV40 poly(A) signal: SV40 polyadenylation signal
   3452..3468    -  protein_bind   lac operator: The lac repressor binds to the lac operator to inhibit transcription in E. coli. This inhibition can be relieved by adding lactose or isopropyl-β-D-thiogalactopyranoside (IPTG). lac repressor encoded by lacI
   3476..3506    -  promoter       lac promoter: promoter for the E. coli lac operon
   3521..3542    -  protein_bind   CAP binding site: CAP binding activates transcription in the presence of cAMP. E. coli catabolite activator protein
   3555..3647    -  CDS            lacI (fragment): lac repressor; lacI; The lac repressor binds to the lac operator to inhibit transcription in E. coli. This inhibition can be relieved by adding lactose or isopropyl-β-D-thiogalactopyranoside (IPTG).
   3830..4418    -  rep_origin     ori: high-copy-number ColE1/pMB1/pBR322/pUC origin of replication
   4589..5449    -  CDS            AmpR: β-lactamase; bla; confers resistance to ampicillin, carbenicillin, and related antibiotics
   5450..5554    -  promoter       AmpR promoter: bla
>Addgene plasmid #172604 | pcDNA3.1-2xFLAG-2xSTREP (empty vector) | addgene full sequence | sequence record 340107 | Addgene NGS Result
GACGGATCGGGAGATCTCCCGATCCCCTATGGTGCACTCTCAGTACAATCTGCTCTGATGCCGCATAGTT
AAGCCAGTATCTGCTCCCTGCTTGTGTGTTGGAGGTCGCTGAGTAGTGCGCGAGCAAAATTTAAGCTACA
ACAAGGCAAGGCTTGACCGACAATTGCATGAAGAATCTGCTTAGGGTTAGGCGTTTTGCGCTGCTTCGCG
ATGTACGGGCCAGATATACGCGTTGACATTGATTATTGACTAGTTATTAATAGTAATCAATTACGGGGTC
ATTAGTTCATAGCCCATATATGGAGTTCCGCGTTACATAACTTACGGTAAATGGCCCGCCTGGCTGACCG
CCCAACGACCCCCGCCCATTGACGTCAATAATGACGTATGTTCCCATAGTAACGCCAATAGGGACTTTCC
ATTGACGTCAATGGGTGGAGTATTTACGGTAAACTGCCCACTTGGCAGTACATCAAGTGTATCATATGCC
AAGTACGCCCCCTATTGACGTCAATGACGGTAAATGGCCCGCCTGGCATTATGCCCAGTACATGACCTTA
TGGGACTTTCCTACTTGGCAGTACATCTACGTATTAGTCATCGCTATTACCATGGTGATGCGGTTTTGGC
AGTACATCAATGGGCGTGGATAGCGGTTTGACTCACGGGGATTTCCAAGTCTCCACCCCATTGACGTCAA
TGGGAGTTTGTTTTGGCACCAAAATCAACGGGACTTTCCAAAATGTCGTAACAACTCCGCCCCATTGACG
CAAATGGGCGGTAGGCGTGTACGGTGGGAGGTCTATATAAGCAGAGCTCTCTGGCTAACTAGAGAACCCA
CTGCTTACTGGCTTATCGAAATTAATACGACTCACTATAGGGAGACCCAAGCTGGCTAGCGTTTAAACTT
AAGCTTACCATGGACTACAAGGACGACGATGACAAGGTACCAGGATCTGGGGATTATAAAGATGATGATG
ATAAAGGGTCGGCCGCCAGCTGGAGCCACCCTCAGTTCGAGAAGGGAGGAGGAAGCGGCGGAGGCAGCGG
AGGAGGAAGCTGGAGCCACCCGCAGTTCGAGAAAGGAGCTGGATCCAGTGTGGTGGAATTCTGCAGATAT
CCAGCACAGTGGCGGCCGCTCGAGTCTAGAGGGCCCGTTTAAACCCGCTGATCAGCCTCGACTGTGCCTT
CTAGTTGCCAGCCATCTGTTGTTTGCCCCTCCCCCGTGCCTTCCTTGACCCTGGAAGGTGCCACTCCCAC
TGTCCTTTCCTAATAAAATGAGGAAATTGCATCGCATTGTCTGAGTAGGTGTCATTCTATTCTGGGGGGT
GGGGTGGGGCAGGACAGCAAGGGGGAGGATTGGGAAGACAATAGCAGGCATGCTGGGGATGCGGTGGGCT
CTATGGCTTCTGAGGCGGAAAGAACCAGCTGGGGCTCTAGGGGGTATCCCC
[124 nt withheld, positions 1452-1575]
C
[91 nt withheld, positions 1577-1667]
A
[49 nt withheld, positions 1669-1717]
CCTTTGACGTTGGAGTCCACGTTCTTT
[37 nt withheld, positions 1745-1781]
ACCCTATCTCGGTCTATTCTTTTGATTTATAAGGGATTTTGCCGATTTCGGCCTATTGGTTAAAAAATGA
GCTGATTTAACAAAAATTTAACGCGAATTAATTCTGTGGAATGTGTGTCAGTTAGGGTGTGGAAAGTCCC
CAGGCTCCCCAGCAGGCAGAAGTATGCAAAGCATGCATCTCAATTAGTCAGCAACCAGGTGTGGAAAGTC
CCCAGGCTCCCCAGCAGGCAGAAGTATGCAAAGCATGCATCTCAATTAGTCAGCAACCATAGTCCCGCCC
CTAACTCCGCCCATCCCGCCCCTAACTCCGCCCAGTTCCGCCCATTCTCCGCCCCATGGCTGACTAATTT
TTTTTATTTATGCAGAGGCCGAGGCCGCCTCTGCCTCTGAGCTATTCCAGAAGTAGTGAGGAGGCTTTTT
TGGAGGCCTAGGCTTTTGCAAAAAGCTCCCGGGAGCTTGTATATCCATTTTCGGATCTGATCAAGAGACA
GGATGAGGATCGTTTCGCATGATTGAACAAGATGGATTGCACGCAGGTTCTCCGGCCGCTTGGGTGGAGA
GGCTATTCGGCTATGACTGGGCACAACAGACAATCGGCTGCTCTGATGCCGCCGTGTTCCGGCTGTCAGC
GCAGGGGCGCCCGGTTCTTTTTGTCAAGACCGACCTGTCCGGTGCCCTGAATGAACTGCAGGACGAGGCA
GCGCGGCTATCGTGGCTGGCCACGACGGGCGTTCCTTGCGCAGCTGTGCTCGACGTTGTCACTGAAGCGG
GAAGGGACTGGCTGCTATTGGGCGAAGTGCCGGGGCAGGATCTCCTGTCATCTCACCTTGCTCCTGCCGA
GAAAGTATCCATCATGGCTGATGCAATGCGGCGGCTGCATACGCTTGATCCGGCTACCTGCCCATTCGAC
CACCAAGCGAAACATCGCATCGAGCGAGCACGTACTCGGATGGAAGCCGGTCTTGTCGATCAGGATGATC
TGGACGAAGAGCATCAGGGGCTCGCGCCAGCCGAACTGTTCGCCAGGCTCAAGGCGCGCATGCCCGACGG
CGAGGATCTCGTCGTGACCCATGGCGATGCCTGCTTGCCGAATATCATGGTGGAAAATGGCCGCTTTTCT
GGATTCATCGACTGTGGCCGGCTGGGTGTGGCGGACCGCTATCAGGACATAGCGTTGGCTACCCGTGATA
TTGCTGAAGAGCTTGGCGGCGAATGGGCTGACCGCTTCCTCGTGCTTTACGGTATCGCCGCTCCCGATTC
GCAGCGCATCGCCTTCTATCGCCTTCTTGACGAGTTCTTCTGAGCGGGACTCTGGGGTTCGAAATGACCG
ACCAAGCGACGCCCAACCTGCCATCACGAGATTTCGATTCCACCGCCGCCTTCTATGAAAGGTTGGGCTT
CGGAATCGTTTTCCGGGACGCCGGCTGGATGATCCTCCAGCGCGGGGATCTCATGCTGGAGTTCTTCGCC
CACCCCAACTTGTTTATTGCAGCTTATAATGGTTACAAATAAAGCAATAGCATCACAAATTTCACAAATA
AAGCATTTTTTTCACTGCATTCTAGTTGTGGTTTGTCCAAACTCATCAATGTATCTTATCATGTCTGTAT
ACCGTCGACCTCTAGCTAGAGCTTGGCGTAATCATGGTCATAGCTGTTTCCTGTGTGAAATTGTTATCCG
CTCACAATTCCACACAACATACGAGCCGGAAGCATAAAGTGTAAAGCCTGGGGTGCCTAATGAGTGAGCT
AACTCACATTAATTGCGTTGCGCTCACTGCCCGCTTTCCAGTCGGGAAACCTGTCGTGCCAGCTGCATTA
ATGAATCGGCCAACGCGCGGGGAGAGGCGGTTTGCGTATTGGGCGCTCTTCCGCTTCCTCGCTCACTGAC
TCGCTGCGCTCGGTCGTTCGGCTGCGGCGAGCGGTATCAGCTCACTCAAAGGCGGTAATACGGTTATCCA
CAGAATCAGGGGATAACGCAGGAAAGAACATGTGAGCAAAAGGCCAGCAAAAGGCCAGGAACCGTAAAAA
GGCCGCGTTGCTGGCGTTTTTCCATAGGCTCCGCCCCCCTGACGAGCATCACAAAAATCGACGCTCAAGT
CAGAGGTGGCGAAACCCGACAGGACTATAAAGATACCAGGCGTTTCCCCCTGGAAGCTCCCTCGTGCGCT
CTCCTGTTCCGACCCTGCCGCTTACCGGATACCTGTCCGCCTTTCTCCCTTCGGGAAGCGTGGCGCTTTC
TCATAGCTCACGCTGTAGGTATCTCAGTTCGGTGTAGGTCGTTCGCTCCAAGCTGGGCTGTGTGCACGAA
CCCCCCGTTCAGCCCGACCGCTGCGCCTTATCCGGTAACTATCGTCTTGAGTCCAACCCGGTAAGACACG
ACTTATCGCCACTGGCAGCAGCCACTGGTAACAGGATTAGCAGAGCGAGGTATGTAGGCGGTGCTACAGA
GTTCTTGAAGTGGTGGCCTAACTACGGCTACACTAGAAGAACAGTATTTGGTATCTGCGCTCTGCTGAAG
CCAGTTACCTTCGGAAAAAGAGTTGGTAGCTCTTGATCCGGCAAACAAACCACCGCTGGTAGCGGTGGTT
TTTTTGTTTGCAAGCAGCAGATTACGCGCAGAAAAAAAGGATCTCAAGAAGATCCTTTGATCTTTTCTAC
GGGGTCTGACGCTCAGTGGAACGAAAACTCACGTTAAGGGATTTTGGTCATGAGATTATCAAAAAGGATC
TTCACCTAGATCCTTTTAAATTAAAAATGAAGTTTTAAATCAATCTAAAGTATATATGAGTAAACTTGGT
CTGACAGTTACCAATGCTTAATCAGTGAGGCACCTATCTCAGCGATCTGTCTATTTCGTTCATCCATAGT
TGCCTGACTCCCCGTCGTGTAGATAACTACGATACGGGAGGGCTTACCATCTGGCCCCAGTGCTGCAATG
ATACCGCGAGACCCACGCTCACCGGCTCCAGATTTATCAGCAATAAACCAGCCAGCCGGAAGGGCCGAGC
GCAGAAGTGGTCCTGCAACTTTATCCGCCTCCATCCAGTCTATTAATTGTTGCCGGGAAGCTAGAGTAAG
TAGTTCGCCAGTTAATAGTTTGCGCAACGTTGTTGCCATTGCTACAGGCATCGTGGTGTCACGCTCGTCG
TTTGGTATGGCTTCATTCAGCTCCGGTTCCCAACGATCAAGGCGAGTTACATGATCCCCCATGTTGTGCA
AAAAAGCGGTTAGCTCCTTCGGTCCTCCGATCGTTGTCAGAAGTAAGTTGGCCGCAGTGTTATCACTCAT
GGTTATGGCAGCACTGCATAATTCTCTTACTGTCATGCCATCCGTAAGATGCTTTTCTGTGACTGGTGAG
TACTCAACCAAGTCATTCTGAGAATAGTGTATGCGGCGACCGAGTTGCTCTTGCCCGGCGTCAATACGGG
ATAATACCGCGCCACATAGCAGAACTTTAAAAGTGCTCATCATTGGAAAACGTTCTTCGGGGCGAAAACT
CTCAAGGATCTTACCGCTGTTGAGATCCAGTTCGATGTAACCCACTCGTGCACCCAACTGATCTTCAGCA
TCTTTTACTTTCACCAGCGTTTCTGGGTGAGCAAAAACAGGAAGGCAAAATGCCGCAAAAAAGGGAATAA
GGGCGACACGGAAATGTTGAATACTCATACTCTTCCTTTTTCAATATTATTGAAGCATTTATCAGGGTTA
TTGTCTCATGAGCGGATACATATTTGAATGTATTTAGAAAAATAAACAAATAGGGGTTCCGCGCACATTT
CCCCGAAAAGTGCCACCTGACGTC
